Addgene plasmid #107431: HBT-CPK32ac-Flag
Purpose: For Arabidopsis mesophyll protoplast transient expression assay
Depositing lab: Jen Sheen. Depositing organization: Massachusetts General Hospital. Publication: Discovery of nitrate-CPK-NLP signalling in central nutrient-growth networks. Liu KH, Niu Y, Konishi M, Wu Y, Du H, Sun Chung H, Li L, Boudsocq M, McCormack M, Maekawa S, Ishida T, Zhang C, Shokat K, Yanagisawa S, Sheen J. Nature. 2017 May 18;545(7654):311-316. doi: 10.1038/nature22077. Epub 2017 May 10. PubMed 28489820.
Backbone
  Vector backbone: pUC19
  Backbone manufacturer: NEB
  Vector type: Bacterial Expression
Growth in bacteria
  Bacterial resistance: Ampicillin, 100 μg/mL
  Growth temperature: 37°C
  Growth strain: DH5alpha
  Copy number: High Copy
Gene/Insert
  Gene/Insert name: CPK32
  Species: A. thaliana (mustard weed)
  Insert size (bp): 978
  Entrez Gene: CPK32 (a.k.a. ATCPK32, CALCIUM-DEPENDENT PROTEIN KINASE 32, CDPK32, CPK32)
  Tag / fusion protein: Flag (C terminal on insert)
  Cloning method: Restriction Enzyme; 5′ cloning site unknown (unknown if destroyed); 3′ cloning site unknown (unknown if destroyed)
Terms and licenses: Academic/Nonprofit Terms; Industry Terms: Not Available to Industry
Depositor comments: Addgene NGS results confirmed that this plasmid contains amino acids 1-326 of the CPK32 translation
How to cite: HBT-CPK32ac-Flag was a gift from Jen Sheen (Addgene plasmid # 107431 ; http://n2t.net/addgene:107431 ; RRID:Addgene_107431)
