[The description below was written by a language model from this plasmid's Addgene catalogue record and pLannotate feature annotations shown in this document.]
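Description:
HBT-CPK32ac-Flag is a pUC19-based, high-copy plasmid of about 4.6 kb built for transient expression in Arabidopsis mesophyll protoplasts. The catalogue lists its vector type as bacterial expression, but the expression cassette is plainly a plant one, and E. coli serves only for propagation. Maintenance relies on the ColE1/pUC-type origin and on an ampicillin resistance gene (β-lactamase) driven by its own bla promoter. The remaining bacterial annotations are backbone remnants with no evident role in the design: the lac promoter, operator and CAP site, and short fragments of lacZα, lacI, rop, bom and a tet promoter.

The payload is driven by the 35SPPDK hybrid promoter, which joins the cauliflower mosaic virus 35S enhancer to the maize C4PPDK basal promoter and is widely used for strong expression in protoplasts. A 35S enhancer fragment annotated at the end of the linearised sequence sits directly upstream of this promoter on the circular map. The promoter directs a truncated Arabidopsis thaliana CPK32 coding sequence of 978 bp, and sequencing confirmed that it encodes amino acids 1–326 of the calcium-dependent protein kinase rather than the full-length protein. The "ac" in the name may indicate a constitutively active truncation lacking the C-terminal regulatory region, although the record does not say so explicitly. The fragment is fused at its C terminus to a FLAG epitope for immunodetection or pull-down, and the cassette ends with the nopaline synthase (NOS) terminator and polyadenylation signal. The cloning sites used are not recorded. The associated publication concerns nitrate–CPK–NLP signalling, so the plasmid was probably used to test CPK32 kinase function in protoplast assays of that pathway.
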