Features (pLannotate 1.2.2; 16 found; start..end, strand, type, name):
      1..510     +  promoter       35SPPDK promoter: hybrid promoter consisting of the cauliflower mosaic virus 35S enhancer fused to the maize C4PPDK basal promoter (Yoo et al., 2007)
    537..1520    +  CDS            CPK32 (fragment): CDPKW_ARATH - Experimental evidence at protein level: Swiss-Prot protein existence level 1. May play a role in signal transduction pathways that involve calcium as a second messenger. Involved in maintaining Ca2+ homeostasis in pollen tube tips by regulating CNGC18 (PubMed:24121288). Functions as regulator of the calcium-mediated abscisic acid (ABA) signaling pathway (PubMed:16299177). Phosphorylates ABA-responsive transcription factor ABF4 in vitro (PubMed:16299177). From Arabidopsis thaliana (Mouse-ear cress).
   1527..1547    +  CDS            FLAG (fragment): FLAG® epitope tag, followed by an enterokinase cleavage site
   1556..1808    +  terminator     NOS terminator: nopaline synthase terminator and poly(A) signal
   1809..1825    -  promoter       tet promoter (fragment): E. coli promoter for tetracycline efflux protein gene
   1871..1887    -  protein_bind   lac operator: The lac repressor binds to the lac operator to inhibit transcription in E. coli. This inhibition can be relieved by adding lactose or isopropyl-β-D-thiogalactopyranoside (IPTG). lac repressor encoded by lacI
   1895..1925    -  promoter       lac promoter: promoter for the E. coli lac operon
   1940..1961    -  protein_bind   CAP binding site: CAP binding activates transcription in the presence of cAMP. E. coli catabolite activator protein
   1974..2066    -  CDS            lacI (fragment): lac repressor; lacI; The lac repressor binds to the lac operator to inhibit transcription in E. coli. This inhibition can be relieved by adding lactose or isopropyl-β-D-thiogalactopyranoside (IPTG).
   2249..2837    -  rep_origin     ori: high-copy-number ColE1/pMB1/pBR322/pUC origin of replication
   3008..3868    -  CDS            AmpR: β-lactamase; bla; confers resistance to ampicillin, carbenicillin, and related antibiotics
   3869..3973    -  promoter       AmpR promoter: bla
   4068..4103    +  CDS            rop (fragment): Rop protein, which maintains plasmids at low copy number; rop
   4205..4304    +  misc_feature   bom (fragment): basis of mobility region from pBR322
   4310..4464    -  CDS            lacZα (fragment): LacZα fragment of β-galactosidase; lacZ fragment
   4486..4559    +  promoter       CaMV 35S promoter (enhanced) (fragment): cauliflower mosaic virus 35S promoter with a duplicated enhancer region
>Addgene plasmid #107431 | HBT-CPK32ac-Flag | addgene full sequence | sequence record 208275 | Addgene NGS Result
TGAGACTTTTCAACAAAGGGTAATATCGGGAAACCTCCTCGGATTCCATTGCCCAGCTATCTGTCACTTC
ATCAAAAGGACAGTAGAAAAGGAAGGTGGCACCTACAAATGCCATCATTGCGATAAAGGAAAGGCTATCG
TTCAAGATGCCTCTGCCGACAGTGGTCCCAAAGATGGACCCCCACCCACGAGGAGCATCGTGGAAAAAGA
AGACGTTCCAACCACGTCTTCAAAGCAAGTGGATTGATGTGATATCTCCACTGACGTAAGGGATGACGCA
CAATCCCACTATCCTTCGCCCCAAGCTTGGGCCCAAGCTTGGGTCGCGCCCCACGGATGGTATAAGAATA
AAGGCATTCCGCGTGCAGGATTCACCCGTTCGCCTCTCACCTTTTCGCTGTACTCACTCGCCACACACAC
CCCCTCTCCAGCTCCGTTGGAGCTCCGGACAGCAGCAGGCGCGGGGCGGTCACGTAGTAAGCAGCTCTCG
GCTCCCTCTCCCCTTGCTCCATATGATCGTGCAACCCATCGGATCCATGGGTAATTGTTGCGGAACAGCA
GGATCATTGGCTCAAAACGATAACAAACCCAAAAAAGGAAGGAAGAAGCAAAACCCTTTCTCGATTGATT
ACGGTCTTCACCACGGTGGTGGAGATGGAGGTGGAAGACCTCTTAAGCTTATCGTTTTGAATGATCCAAC
AGGTCGTGAGATCGAGTCTAAATACACGTTGGGGAGAGAGCTAGGTCGTGGAGAATTCGGTGTTACGTAT
CTATGTACTGATAAGGAGACAGACGACGTTTTTGCTTGTAAATCGATTTTGAAGAAGAAGCTGAGGACAG
CTGTTGATATTGAAGATGTTAGGAGAGAGGTTGAGATTATGAGGCATATGCCTGAGCATCCTAATGTTGT
TACTTTGAAGGAGACTTATGAGGATGAGCATGCTGTTCATTTGGTTATGGAGCTTTGTGAAGGTGGTGAA
TTGTTTGATAGGATTGTTGCTAGAGGGCATTATACTGAGAGAGCTGCTGCTGCTGTCACTAAGACCATCA
TGGAAGTTGTTCAGGTGTGTCATAAGCATGGGGTAATGCACAGGGACCTGAAACCTGAGAACTTCTTGTT
TGGAAACAAGAAGGAGACTGCACCTCTTAAGGCGATTGATTTTGGTCTCTCTGTTTTCTTTAAACCAGGC
GAGAGGTTTAACGAAATCGTTGGTAGTCCGTACTACATGGCTCCCGAGGTGCTAAAACGGAATTATGGTC
CAGAAGTTGATATTTGGAGTGCAGGTGTAATTCTTTACATACTGCTATGTGGTGTCCCGCCTTTCTGGGC
AGAAACTGAACAAGGAGTTGCACAAGCAATTATTCGATCTGTACTAGACTTCAGAAGGGACCCATGGCCC
AAGGTTTCTGAAAACGCAAAAGACCTTATCAGGAAAATGCTTGATCCTGACCAAAAGCGTCGTCTTACAG
CTCAACAAGTCCTAGATCACCCGTGGTTACAGAATGCAAAGACAAGGCCTTCTGACTACAAGGACGACGA
TGACAAGTGACTGCAGATCGTTCAAACATTTGGCAATAAAGTTTCTTAAGATTGAATCCTGTTGCCGGTC
TTGCGATGATTATCATATAATTTCTGTTGAATTACGTTAAGCATGTAATAATTAACATGTAATGCATGAC
GTTATTTATGAGATGGGTTTTTATGATTAGAGTCCCGCAATTATACATTTAATACGCGATAGAAAACAAA
ATATAGCGCGCAAACTAGGATAAATTATCGCGCGCGGTGTCATCTATGTTACTAGATCCGATGATAAGCT
GTCAAACATGAGAATTCGTAATCATGGTCATAGCTGTTTCCTGTGTGAAATTGTTATCCGCTCACAATTC
CACACAACATACGAGCCGGAAGCATAAAGTGTAAAGCCTGGGGTGCCTAATGAGTGAGCTAACTCACATT
AATTGCGTTGCGCTCACTGCCCGCTTTCCAGTCGGGAAACCTGTCGTGCCAGCTGCATTAATGAATCGGC
CAACGCGCGGGGAGAGGCGGTTTGCGTATTGGGCGCTCTTCCGCTTCCTCGCTCACTGACTCGCTGCGCT
CGGTCGTTCGGCTGCGGCGAGCGGTATCAGCTCACTCAAAGGCGGTAATACGGTTATCCACAGAATCAGG
GGATAACGCAGGAAAGAACATGTGAGCAAAAGGCCAGCAAAAGGCCAGGAACCGTAAAAAGGCCGCGTTG
CTGGCGTTTTTCCATAGGCTCCGCCCCCCTGACGAGCATCACAAAAATCGACGCTCAAGTCAGAGGTGGC
GAAACCCGACAGGACTATAAAGATACCAGGCGTTTCCCCCTGGAAGCTCCCTCGTGCGCTCTCCTGTTCC
GACCCTGCCGCTTACCGGATACCTGTCCGCCTTTCTCCCTTCGGGAAGCGTGGCGCTTTCTCATAGCTCA
CGCTGTAGGTATCTCAGTTCGGTGTAGGTCGTTCGCTCCAAGCTGGGCTGTGTGCACGAACCCCCCGTTC
AGCCCGACCGCTGCGCCTTATCCGGTAACTATCGTCTTGAGTCCAACCCGGTAAGACACGACTTATCGCC
ACTGGCAGCAGCCACTGGTAACAGGATTAGCAGAGCGAGGTATGTAGGCGGTGCTACAGAGTTCTTGAAG
TGGTGGCCTAACTACGGCTACACTAGAAGAACAGTATTTGGTATCTGCGCTCTGCTGAAGCCAGTTACCT
TCGGAAAAAGAGTTGGTAGCTCTTGATCCGGCAAACAAACCACCGCTGGTAGCGGTGGTTTTTTTGTTTG
CAAGCAGCAGATTACGCGCAGAAAAAAAGGATCTCAAGAAGATCCTTTGATCTTTTCTACGGGGTCTGAC
GCTCAGTGGAACGAAAACTCACGTTAAGGGATTTTGGTCATGAGATTATCAAAAAGGATCTTCACCTAGA
TCCTTTTAAATTAAAAATGAAGTTTTAAATCAATCTAAAGTATATATGAGTAAACTTGGTCTGACAGTTA
CCAATGCTTAATCAGTGAGGCACCTATCTCAGCGATCTGTCTATTTCGTTCATCCATAGTTGCCTGACTC
CCCGTCGTGTAGATAACTACGATACGGGAGGGCTTACCATCTGGCCCCAGTGCTGCAATGATACCGCGAG
ACCCACGCTCACCGGCTCCAGATTTATCAGCAATAAACCAGCCAGCCGGAAGGGCCGAGCGCAGAAGTGG
TCCTGCAACTTTATCCGCCTCCATCCAGTCTATTAATTGTTGCCGGGAAGCTAGAGTAAGTAGTTCGCCA
GTTAATAGTTTGCGCAACGTTGTTGCCATTGCTACAGGCATCGTGGTGTCACGCTCGTCGTTTGGTATGG
CTTCATTCAGCTCCGGTTCCCAACGATCAAGGCGAGTTACATGATCCCCCATGTTGTGCAAAAAAGCGGT
TAGCTCCTTCGGTCCTCCGATCGTTGTCAGAAGTAAGTTGGCCGCAGTGTTATCACTCATGGTTATGGCA
GCACTGCATAATTCTCTTACTGTCATGCCATCCGTAAGATGCTTTTCTGTGACTGGTGAGTACTCAACCA
AGTCATTCTGAGAATAGTGTATGCGGCGACCGAGTTGCTCTTGCCCGGCGTCAATACGGGATAATACCGC
GCCACATAGCAGAACTTTAAAAGTGCTCATCATTGGAAAACGTTCTTCGGGGCGAAAACTCTCAAGGATC
TTACCGCTGTTGAGATCCAGTTCGATGTAACCCACTCGTGCACCCAACTGATCTTCAGCATCTTTTACTT
TCACCAGCGTTTCTGGGTGAGCAAAAACAGGAAGGCAAAATGCCGCAAAAAAGGGAATAAGGGCGACACG
GAAATGTTGAATACTCATACTCTTCCTTTTTCAATATTATTGAAGCATTTATCAGGGTTATTGTCTCATG
AGCGGATACATATTTGAATGTATTTAGAAAAATAAACAAATAGGGGTTCCGCGCACATTTCCCCGAAAAG
TGCCACCTGACGTCTAAGAAACCATTATTATCATGACATTAACCTATAAAAATAGGCGTATCACGAGGCC
CTTTCGTCTCGCGCGTTTCGGTGATGACGGTGAAAACCTCTGACACATGCAGCTCCCGGAGACGGTCACA
GCTTGTCTGTAAGCGGATGCCGGGAGCAGACAAGCCCGTCAGGGCGCGTCAGCGGGTGTTGGCGGGTGTC
GGGGCTGGCTTAACTATGCGGCATCAGAGCAGATTGTACTGAGAGTGCACCATATGCGGTGTGAAATACC
GCACAGATGCGTAAGGAGAAAATACCGCATCAGGCGCCATTCGCCATTCAGGCTGCGCAACTGTTGGGAA
GGGCGATCGGTGCGGGCCTCTTCGCTATTACGCCAGCTGGCGAAAGGGGGATGTGCTGCAAGGCGATTAA
GTTGGGTAACGCCAGGGTTTTCCCAGTCACGACGTTGTAAAACGACGGCCAGTGCCAAGCTTCTAGAGAT
CCGTCAACATGGTGGAGCACGACACTCTCGTCTACTCCAAGAATATCAAAGATACAGTCTCAGAAGACCA
AAGGGCTAT
